Addgene plasmid #49731: pVRc03_1244
Depositing lab: Christopher Voigt. Depositing organization: University of California, San Francisco (UCSF). Publication: Design of orthogonal genetic switches based on a crosstalk map of sigmas, anti-sigmas, and promoters. Rhodius VA, Segall-Shapiro TH, Sharon BD, Ghodasara A, Orlova E, Tabakh H, Burkhardt DH, Clancy K, Peterson TC, Gross CA, Voigt CA. Mol Syst Biol. 2013 Oct 29;9:702. doi: 10.1038/msb.2013.58. PubMed 24169405.
Backbone
  Vector backbone: pVRc
  Vector type: Bacterial Expression, Synthetic Biology
Growth in bacteria
  Bacterial resistance: Chloramphenicol, 25 μg/mL
  Growth temperature: 37°C
  Growth strain: DH10B
  Copy number: Low Copy
Gene/Insert
  Gene/Insert name: AS03_1244
  Species: Porphyromonas gingivalis W83
  Mutation: Codon optimized for E.coli
  Promoter: pLux
  Cloning method: Restriction Enzyme; 5′ cloning site NdeI (not destroyed); 3′ cloning site BamHI (not destroyed)
  Sequencing primers: 5′ GCGCTATCATGCCATACC; 3′ GTTTCACTTCTGAGTTCGGC
Terms and licenses: Academic/Nonprofit Terms; Industry Terms: Not Available to Industry
How to cite: pVRc03_1244 was a gift from Christopher Voigt (Addgene plasmid # 49731 ; http://n2t.net/addgene:49731 ; RRID:Addgene_49731)
