[The description below was written by a language model from this plasmid's Addgene catalogue record and pLannotate feature annotations shown in this document.]
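Description:
pVRc03_1244 is a bacterial expression plasmid on the pVRc backbone, built for synthetic biology work in E. coli. It is selected with chloramphenicol through a cat gene driven by its own promoter. The catalogue lists it as low copy. The only full-length plasmid replication origin in the feature table is p15A, which allows coexistence with ColE1-type plasmids in the same cell. Short fragments annotated as ColE1/pUC ori, RSF ori, bom, TcR and the tet promoter appear to be backbone remnants or partial matches rather than functional parts. An f1 phage origin is also present.

The insert, AS03_1244, comes from Porphyromonas gingivalis W83 and was codon optimised for E. coli, then cloned between NdeI and BamHI sites that both remain intact. Judging from the "AS" prefix and the associated publication on sigma factors, anti-sigma factors and their promoters, it most likely encodes an anti-sigma factor, although the record does not say this outright. The annotation tool did not detect the insert or its pLux promoter, so the feature table gives no coordinates for either. According to the catalogue, expression is driven by pLux. The plasmid also carries luxR from Aliivibrio fischeri, apparently transcribed from a lacI promoter fragment. LuxR binds the acyl-homoserine lactone autoinducer and activates pLux, so insert expression should be inducible by adding that signal. The rrnB T1 and T2 terminators, together with an adjacent 5S rRNA segment, provide transcriptional termination.

The construct appears to be one member of a library used to titrate regulators and map crosstalk when designing orthogonal genetic switches.
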