Features (pLannotate 1.2.2; 16 found; start..end, strand, type, name):
    499..614     +  ncRNA          5S rRNA: Accession: RF00001 - 5S ribosomal RNA
    618..704     +  terminator     rrnB T1 terminator: Escherichia coli rrnB; transcription terminator T1 from the E. coli rrnB gene
    796..823     +  terminator     rrnB T2 terminator: transcription terminator T2 from the E. coli rrnB gene
    842..931     +  promoter       AmpR promoter: bla
   1005..1102    +  promoter       cat promoter: promoter of the E. coli cat gene encoding chloramphenicol acetyltransferase
   1103..1759    +  CDS            cat: CAT_ECOLX - Experimental evidence at protein level: Swiss-Prot protein existence level 1. This enzyme is an effector of chloramphenicol resistance in bacteria. From Escherichia coli. This protein is used as a marker in many commonly used cloning vectors, such as pACYC184.
   1773..1832    +  terminator     his operon terminator: This putative transcriptin terminator from the E. coli his operon has a 2-bp deletion introduced during synthesis. Its efficiency has not been determined.
   1904..2359    +  rep_origin     f1 ori (sequence partly withheld): f1 bacteriophage origin of replication; arrow indicates direction of (+) strand synthesis
   2470..2703    +  rep_origin     ori (fragment): high-copy-number ColE1/pMB1/pBR322/pUC origin of replication
   2916..2937    +  misc_feature   bom (fragment): basis of mobility region from pBR322
   3036..3091    -  rep_origin     RSF ori (fragment): Plasmids containing the RSF 1030 origin of replication can be propagated in E. coli cells that contain additional plasmids with compatible origins.
   3179..3724    -  rep_origin     p15A ori: Plasmids containing the medium-copy-number p15A origin of replication can be propagated in E. coli cells that contain a second plasmid with the ColE1 origin.
   3757..3877    -  CDS            TcR (fragment): tetracycline efflux protein; tet; confers resistance to tetracycline
   3887..3905    +  promoter       tet promoter (fragment): E. coli promoter for tetracycline efflux protein gene
   4001..4750    -  CDS            luxR: LUXR_ALIFS - Experimental evidence at protein level: Swiss-Prot protein existence level 1. Transcriptional activator of the bioluminescence operon. Binds to the OHHL autoinducer. From Aliivibrio fischeri (Vibrio fischeri).
   4751..4824    -  promoter       lacI promoter (fragment): lacI
>Addgene plasmid #49731 | pVRc03_1244 | depositor full sequence | sequence record 74538 | pVRc03_1244 sequence 4963 bps
ATGAAACAGTTCGATCCGGATGTTAACATTCGTCCGAAAGAAGATAGCATTCGTCATTATAGCGTTCCGG
ATGATTATTTTGCAAGCTTCACCGATAAACTGATGGCACAGATTCCGGCAGTTAAAGAAGAAAATACCGT
TGTTGTTCCGAGCGTTGCACTGTGGCCGAAACTGCGTCCGCTGCTGTATCTGGCAGCAAGCTTTCTGCTG
ATGATTGGTATGTTTAAAGCCTTTAGCCTGTTTGGTGTTGGTAGCGATACCGGTCGTACCACCAGTACCA
GCGCAGGTCTGGTTGCACTGGATCATGGTGATACCCGTTGGAGCGAAGATACCGATTATCGTGATTTTCT
GCATGATAATTGTGCCGAAACCGTTAGTGATGAATGGGTTCTGACCGATTTTAGCGAATAAGGATCCCTG
TTTTGGCGGATGAGAGAAGATTTTCAGCCTGATACAGATTAAATCAGAACGCAGAAGCGGTCTGATAAAA
CAGAATTTGCCTGGCGGCAGTAGCGCGGTGGTCCCACCTGACCCCATGCCGAACTCAGAAGTGAAACGCC
GTAGCGCCGATGGTAGTGTGGGGTCTCCCCATGCGAGAGTAGGGAACTGCCAGGCATCAAATAAAACGAA
AGGCTCAGTCGAAAGACTGGGCCTTTCGTTTTATCTGTTGTTTGTCGGTGAACGCTCTCCTGAGTAGGAC
AAATCCGCCGGGAGCGGATTTGAACGTTGCGAAGCAACGGCCCGGAGGGTGGCGGGCAGGACGCCCGCCA
TAAACTGCCAGGCATCAAATTAAGCAGAAGGCCATCCTGACGGATGGCCTTTTTGCGTTTCTACAAACTC
TTTTGTTTATTTTTCTAAATACATTCAAATATGTATCCGCTCATGAGACAATAACCCTGATAAATGCTTC
AATAATATTGAAAAAGGAAGACTATGAGTATTCAACATTTCCGTGTCTGCTTACATAAACAGTAATACAA
GGGGTGTTTACTAGAGGTTGATCGGGCACGTAAGAGGTTCCAACTTTCACCATAATGAAATAAGATCACT
ACCGGGCGTATTTTTTGAGTTATCGAGATTTTCAGGAGCTAAGGAAGCTAAAATGGAGAAAAAAATCACG
GGATATACCACCGTTGATATATCCCAATGGCATCGTAAAGAACATTTTGAGGCATTTCAGTCAGTTGCTC
AATGTACCTATAACCAGACCGTTCAGCTGGATATTACGGCCTTTTTAAAGACCGTAAAGAAAAATAAGCA
CAAGTTTTATCCGGCCTTTATTCACATTCTTGCCCGCCTGATGAACGCTCACCCGGAGTTTCGTATGGCC
ATGAAAGACGGTGAGCTGGTGATCTGGGATAGTGTTCACCCTTGTTACACCGTTTTCCATGAGCAAACTG
AAACGTTTTCGTCCCTCTGGAGTGAATACCACGACGATTTCCGGCAGTTTCTCCACATATATTCGCAAGA
TGTGGCGTGTTACGGTGAAAACCTGGCCTATTTCCCTAAAGGGTTTATTGAGAATATGTTTTTTGTCTCA
GCCAATCCCTGGGTGAGTTTCACCAGTTTTGATTTAAACGTGGCCAATATGGACAACTTCTTCGCCCCCG
TTTTCACGATGGGCAAATATTATACGCAAGGCGACAAGGTGCTGATGCCGCTGGCGATCCAGGTTCATCA
TGCCGTTTGTGATGGCTTCCATGTCGGCCGCATGCTTAATGAATTACAACAGTACTGTGATGAGTGGCAG
GGCGGGGCGTAATAATACTAGCTCCGGCAAAAAAACGGGCAAGGTGTCACCACCCTGCCCTTTTTCTTTA
AAACCGAAAAGATTACTTCGCGTTTGCCACCTGACGTCTAAGCTGTCAGACCAAGTTTACTCATATATAC
TTTAGATTGATT
[125 nt withheld, positions 1903-2027]
C
[141 nt withheld, positions 2029-2169]
CCTTTGACGTTGGAGTCCACGTTCTTTAATAGTGGACTCTTGTTCCAAACTTGAACAACACTCAACCCTA
TCTCGGGCTATTCTTTTGATTTATAAGGGATTTTGCCGATTTCGGCCTATTGGTTAAAAAATGAGCTGAT
TTAACAAAAATTTAACGCGAATTTTAACAAAATATTAACGTTTACAATTTAAAAGGATCTAGGTGAAGAT
CCTTTTTGATAATCTCATGACCAAAATCCCTTAACGTGAGTTTTCGTTCCACTGAGCGTCAGACCCCGTA
GAAAAGATCAAAGGATCTTCTTGAGATCCTTTTTTTCTGCGCGTAATCTGCTGCTTGCAAACAAAAAAAC
CACCGCTACCAGCGGTGGTTTGTTTGCCGGATCAAGAGCTACCAACTCTTTTTCCGAAGGTAACTGGCTT
CAGCAGAGCGCAGATACCAAATACTGTCCTTCTAGTGTAGCCGTAGTTAGGCCACCACTTCAAGAACTCT
GTAGCACCGCCTACATACCTCGCTCTGCTAATCCTGTTACCAGTCAGGCATTTGAGAAGCACACGGTCAC
ACTGCTTCCGGTAGTCAATAAACCGGTAAACCAGCAATAGACATAAGCGGCTATTTAACGACCCTGCCCT
GAACCGACGACCGGGTCGAATTTGCTTTCGAATTTCTGCCATTCATCCGCTTATTATCACTTATTCAGGC
GTAGCACCAGGCGTTTAAGGGCACCAATAACTGCCTTAAAAAAAGCTAGCGGAGTGTATACTGGCTTACT
ATGTTGGCACTGATGAGGGTGTCAGTGAAGTGCTTCATGTGGCAGGAGAAAAAAGGCTGCACCGGTGCGT
CAGCAGAATATGTGATACAGGATATATTCCGCTTCCTCGCTCACTGACTCGCTACGCTCGGTCGTTCGAC
TGCGGCGAGCGGAAATGGCTTACGAACGGGGCGGAGATTTCCTGGAAGATGCCAGGAAGATACTTAACAG
GGAAGTGAGAGGGCCGCGGCAAAGCCGTTTTTCCATAGGCTCCGCCCCCCTGACAAGCATCACGAAATCT
GACGCTCAAATCAGTGGTGGCGAAACCCGACAGGACTATAAAGATACCAGGCGTTTCCCCCTGGCGGCTC
CCTCGTGCGCTCTCCTGTTCCTGCCTTTCGGTTTACCGGTGTCATTCCGCTGTTATGGCCGCGTTTGTCT
CATTCCACGCCTGACACTCAGTTCCGGGTAGGCAGTTCGCTCCAAGCTGGACTGTATGCACGAACCCCCC
GTTCAGTCCGACCGCTGCGCCTTATCCGGTAACTATCGTCTTGAGTCCAACCCGGAAAGACATGCAAAAG
CACCACTGGCAGCAGCCACTGGTAATTGATTTAGAGGAGTTAGTCTTGAAGTCATGCGCCGGTTAAGGCT
AAACTGAAAGGACAAGTTTTGGTGACTGCGCTCCTCCAAGCCAGTTACCTCGGTTCAAAGAGTTGGTAGC
TCAGAGAACCTTCGAAAAACCGCCCTGCAAGGCGGTTTTTTCGTTTTCAGAGCAAGAGATTACGCGCAGA
CCAAAACGATCTCAAGAAGATCATCTTATTAATCAGATAAAATATTTGCTCATGAGCCCGAAGTGGCGAG
CCCGATCTTCCCCATCGGTGATGTCGGCGATATAGGCGCCAGCAACCGCACCTGTGGCGCCGGTGATGCC
GGCCACGATGCGTCCGGCGTAGAGGATCTGCTCATGTTTGACAGCTTATCATCGATGCATAATGTGCCTG
TCAAATGGACGAAGCAGGGATTCTGCAAACCCTATGCTACTCCCTCGAGCCGTCAATTGTCTGATTCGTT
ACCAATTATTAATTTTTAAAGTATGGGCAATCAATTGCTCCTGTTAAAATTGCTTTAGAAATACTTTGGC
AGCGGTTTGTTGTATTGAGTTTCATTTGCGCATTGGTTAAATGGAAAGTGACAGTACGCTCACTGCAACC
TAATATTTTTGAAATATCCCAAGAGCTTTTTCCTTCGCATGCCCACGCTAAACATTCTTTTTCTCTTTTG
GTTAAATCGTTGTTTGATTTATTATTTGCTATATTTATTTTTCGATAATTATCAACTAGAGAAGGAACAA
TTAATGGTATGTTCATACACGCATGTAAAAATAAACTATCTATATAGTTGTCTTTTTCTGAATGTGCAAA
ACTAAGCATTCCGAAGCCATTGTTAGCCGTATGAATAGGGAAACTAAACCCAGTGATAAGACCTGATGTT
TTCGCTTCTTTAATTACATTTGGAGATTTTTTATTTACAGCATTGTTTTCAAATATATTCCAATTAATTG
GTGAATGATTGGAGTTAGAATAATCTACTATAGGATCATATTTTATTAAATTAGCGTCATCATAATATTG
CCTCCATTTTTTAGGGTAATTATCTAGGATTGAAATATCAGATTTAACCATAGAATGAGGATAAATGATC
GCGAGTAAATAATATTCACAATGTACCATTTTAGTCATATCAGATAAGCATTGATTAATATCATTATTGC
TTCTACAAGCTTTAATTTTATTAATTATTCTGTATGTGTCGTCGGCATTTATGTTTTTCATATTCACCAC
CCTGAATTGACTCTCTTCCGGGCGCTATCATGCCATACCGCGAAAGGTTTTGCGCCATTCGATGGCGCGC
CGCTTCGTCAGGCCACATAGCTTTCTTGTTCTGATCGGAACGATCGTTGGCTGACCTGTAGGATCGTACA
GGTTTACGCAAGAAAATGGTTTGTTATAGTCGAATAAATACTAGAGAAAGAGGAGAAATACCAT
