>Addgene plasmid #49731 | pVRc03_1244 | depositor partial sequence | sequence record 74140 | AS gene
ATGAAACAGTTCGATCCGGATGTTAACATTCGTCCGAAAGAAGATAGCATTCGTCATTATAGCGTTCCGG
ATGATTATTTTGCAAGCTTCACCGATAAACTGATGGCACAGATTCCGGCAGTTAAAGAAGAAAATACCGT
TGTTGTTCCGAGCGTTGCACTGTGGCCGAAACTGCGTCCGCTGCTGTATCTGGCAGCAAGCTTTCTGCTG
ATGATTGGTATGTTTAAAGCCTTTAGCCTGTTTGGTGTTGGTAGCGATACCGGTCGTACCACCAGTACCA
GCGCAGGTCTGGTTGCACTGGATCATGGTGATACCCGTTGGAGCGAAGATACCGATTATCGTGATTTTCT
GCATGATAATTGTGCCGAAACCGTTAGTGATGAATGGGTTCTGACCGATTTTAGCGAATAA
