>Addgene plasmid #49731 | pVRc03_1244 | depositor partial sequence | sequence record 74141 | pVRc backbone
GGATCCCTGTTTTGGCGGATGAGAGAAGATTTTCAGCCTGATACAGATTAAATCAGAACGCAGAAGCGGT
CTGATAAAACAGAATTTGCCTGGCGGCAGTAGCGCGGTGGTCCCACCTGACCCCATGCCGAACTCAGAAG
TGAAACGCCGTAGCGCCGATGGTAGTGTGGGGTCTCCCCATGCGAGAGTAGGGAACTGCCAGGCATCAAA
TAAAACGAAAGGCTCAGTCGAAAGACTGGGCCTTTCGTTTTATCTGTTGTTTGTCGGTGAACGCTCTCCT
GAGTAGGACAAATCCGCCGGGAGCGGATTTGAACGTTGCGAAGCAACGGCCCGGAGGGTGGCGGGCAGGA
CGCCCGCCATAAACTGCCAGGCATCAAATTAAGCAGAAGGCCATCCTGACGGATGGCCTTTTTGCGTTTC
TACAAACTCTTTTGTTTATTTTTCTAAATACATTCAAATATGTATCCGCTCATGAGACAATAACCCTGAT
AAATGCTTCAATAATATTGAAAAAGGAAGACTATGAGTATTCAACATTTCCGTGTCTGCTTACATAAACA
GTAATACAAGGGGTGTTTACTAGAGGTTGATCGGGCACGTAAGAGGTTCCAACTTTCACCATAATGAAAT
AAGATCACTACCGGGCGTATTTTTTGAGTTATCGAGATTTTCAGGAGCTAAGGAAGCTAAAATGGAGAAA
AAAATCACGGGATATACCACCGTTGATATATCCCAATGGCATCGTAAAGAACATTTTGAGGCATTTCAGT
CAGTTGCTCAATGTACCTATAACCAGACCGTTCAGCTGGATATTACGGCCTTTTTAAAGACCGTAAAGAA
AAATAAGCACAAGTTTTATCCGGCCTTTATTCACATTCTTGCCCGCCTGATGAACGCTCACCCGGAGTTT
CGTATGGCCATGAAAGACGGTGAGCTGGTGATCTGGGATAGTGTTCACCCTTGTTACACCGTTTTCCATG
AGCAAACTGAAACGTTTTCGTCCCTCTGGAGTGAATACCACGACGATTTCCGGCAGTTTCTCCACATATA
TTCGCAAGATGTGGCGTGTTACGGTGAAAACCTGGCCTATTTCCCTAAAGGGTTTATTGAGAATATGTTT
TTTGTCTCAGCCAATCCCTGGGTGAGTTTCACCAGTTTTGATTTAAACGTGGCCAATATGGACAACTTCT
TCGCCCCCGTTTTCACGATGGGCAAATATTATACGCAAGGCGACAAGGTGCTGATGCCGCTGGCGATCCA
GGTTCATCATGCCGTTTGTGATGGCTTCCATGTCGGCCGCATGCTTAATGAATTACAACAGTACTGTGAT
GAGTGGCAGGGCGGGGCGTAATAATACTAGCTCCGGCAAAAAAACGGGCAAGGTGTCACCACCCTGCCCT
TTTTCTTTAAAACCGAAAAGATTACTTCGCGTTTGCCACCTGACGTCTAAGCTGTCAGACCAAGTTTACT
CATATATACTTTAGATTGATT
[125 nt withheld, positions 1492-1616]
C
[141 nt withheld, positions 1618-1758]
CCTTTGACGTTGGAGTCCACGTTCTTTAATAGTGGACTCTTGTTCCAAACTTGAACAACACTCAACCCTA
TCTCGGGCTATTCTTTTGATTTATAAGGGATTTTGCCGATTTCGGCCTATTGGTTAAAAAATGAGCTGAT
TTAACAAAAATTTAACGCGAATTTTAACAAAATATTAACGTTTACAATTTAAAAGGATCTAGGTGAAGAT
CCTTTTTGATAATCTCATGACCAAAATCCCTTAACGTGAGTTTTCGTTCCACTGAGCGTCAGACCCCGTA
GAAAAGATCAAAGGATCTTCTTGAGATCCTTTTTTTCTGCGCGTAATCTGCTGCTTGCAAACAAAAAAAC
CACCGCTACCAGCGGTGGTTTGTTTGCCGGATCAAGAGCTACCAACTCTTTTTCCGAAGGTAACTGGCTT
CAGCAGAGCGCAGATACCAAATACTGTCCTTCTAGTGTAGCCGTAGTTAGGCCACCACTTCAAGAACTCT
GTAGCACCGCCTACATACCTCGCTCTGCTAATCCTGTTACCAGTCAGGCATTTGAGAAGCACACGGTCAC
ACTGCTTCCGGTAGTCAATAAACCGGTAAACCAGCAATAGACATAAGCGGCTATTTAACGACCCTGCCCT
GAACCGACGACCGGGTCGAATTTGCTTTCGAATTTCTGCCATTCATCCGCTTATTATCACTTATTCAGGC
GTAGCACCAGGCGTTTAAGGGCACCAATAACTGCCTTAAAAAAAGCTAGCGGAGTGTATACTGGCTTACT
ATGTTGGCACTGATGAGGGTGTCAGTGAAGTGCTTCATGTGGCAGGAGAAAAAAGGCTGCACCGGTGCGT
CAGCAGAATATGTGATACAGGATATATTCCGCTTCCTCGCTCACTGACTCGCTACGCTCGGTCGTTCGAC
TGCGGCGAGCGGAAATGGCTTACGAACGGGGCGGAGATTTCCTGGAAGATGCCAGGAAGATACTTAACAG
GGAAGTGAGAGGGCCGCGGCAAAGCCGTTTTTCCATAGGCTCCGCCCCCCTGACAAGCATCACGAAATCT
GACGCTCAAATCAGTGGTGGCGAAACCCGACAGGACTATAAAGATACCAGGCGTTTCCCCCTGGCGGCTC
CCTCGTGCGCTCTCCTGTTCCTGCCTTTCGGTTTACCGGTGTCATTCCGCTGTTATGGCCGCGTTTGTCT
CATTCCACGCCTGACACTCAGTTCCGGGTAGGCAGTTCGCTCCAAGCTGGACTGTATGCACGAACCCCCC
GTTCAGTCCGACCGCTGCGCCTTATCCGGTAACTATCGTCTTGAGTCCAACCCGGAAAGACATGCAAAAG
CACCACTGGCAGCAGCCACTGGTAATTGATTTAGAGGAGTTAGTCTTGAAGTCATGCGCCGGTTAAGGCT
AAACTGAAAGGACAAGTTTTGGTGACTGCGCTCCTCCAAGCCAGTTACCTCGGTTCAAAGAGTTGGTAGC
TCAGAGAACCTTCGAAAAACCGCCCTGCAAGGCGGTTTTTTCGTTTTCAGAGCAAGAGATTACGCGCAGA
CCAAAACGATCTCAAGAAGATCATCTTATTAATCAGATAAAATATTTGCTCATGAGCCCGAAGTGGCGAG
CCCGATCTTCCCCATCGGTGATGTCGGCGATATAGGCGCCAGCAACCGCACCTGTGGCGCCGGTGATGCC
GGCCACGATGCGTCCGGCGTAGAGGATCTGCTCATGTTTGACAGCTTATCATCGATGCATAATGTGCCTG
TCAAATGGACGAAGCAGGGATTCTGCAAACCCTATGCTACTCCCTCGAGCCGTCAATTGTCTGATTCGTT
ACCAATTATTAATTTTTAAAGTATGGGCAATCAATTGCTCCTGTTAAAATTGCTTTAGAAATACTTTGGC
AGCGGTTTGTTGTATTGAGTTTCATTTGCGCATTGGTTAAATGGAAAGTGACAGTACGCTCACTGCAACC
TAATATTTTTGAAATATCCCAAGAGCTTTTTCCTTCGCATGCCCACGCTAAACATTCTTTTTCTCTTTTG
GTTAAATCGTTGTTTGATTTATTATTTGCTATATTTATTTTTCGATAATTATCAACTAGAGAAGGAACAA
TTAATGGTATGTTCATACACGCATGTAAAAATAAACTATCTATATAGTTGTCTTTTTCTGAATGTGCAAA
ACTAAGCATTCCGAAGCCATTGTTAGCCGTATGAATAGGGAAACTAAACCCAGTGATAAGACCTGATGTT
TTCGCTTCTTTAATTACATTTGGAGATTTTTTATTTACAGCATTGTTTTCAAATATATTCCAATTAATTG
GTGAATGATTGGAGTTAGAATAATCTACTATAGGATCATATTTTATTAAATTAGCGTCATCATAATATTG
CCTCCATTTTTTAGGGTAATTATCTAGGATTGAAATATCAGATTTAACCATAGAATGAGGATAAATGATC
GCGAGTAAATAATATTCACAATGTACCATTTTAGTCATATCAGATAAGCATTGATTAATATCATTATTGC
TTCTACAAGCTTTAATTTTATTAATTATTCTGTATGTGTCGTCGGCATTTATGTTTTTCATATTCACCAC
CCTGAATTGACTCTCTTCCGGGCGCTATCATGCCATACCGCGAAAGGTTTTGCGCCATTCGATGGCGCGC
CGCTTCGTCAGGCCACATAGCTTTCTTGTTCTGATCGGAACGATCGTTGGCTGACCTGTAGGATCGTACA
GGTTTACGCAAGAAAATGGTTTGTTATAGTCGAATAAATACTAGAGAAAGAGGAGAAATACCAT
