>Addgene plasmid #49731 | pVRc03_1244 | addgene partial sequence | sequence record 77188 | pTrcHis_rev
AAACAGGGATCCTTATTCGCTAAAATCGGTCAGAACCCATTCATCACTAACGGTTTCGGCACAATTATCA
TGCAGAAAATCACGATAATCGGTATCTTCGCTCCAACGGGTATCACCATGATCCAGTGCAACCAGACCTG
CGCTGGTACTGGTGGTACGACCGGTATCGCTACCAACACCAAACAGGCTAAAGGCTTTAAACATACCAAT
CATCAGCAGAAAGCTTGCTGCCAGATACAGCAGCGGACGCAGTTTCGGCCACAGTGCAACGCTCGGAACA
ACAACGGTATTTTCTTCTTTAACTGCCGGAATCTGTGCCATCAGTTTATCGGTGAAGCTTGCAAAATAAT
CATCCGGAACGCTATAATGACGAATGCTATCTTCTTTCGGACGAATGTTAACATCCGGATCGAACTGTTT
CATATGGTATTTCTCCTCTTTCTCTAGTATTTATTCGACTATAACAAACCATTTTCTTGCGTAAACCTGT
ACGATCCTACAGGTCAGCCAACGATCGTTCCGATCAGAACAAGAAAGCTATGTGGCCTGACGAAGCGGCG
CGCCATCGAATGGCGCAAAACCTTTCGCGGTATGGCATGATAGCGCCCGGAAGAGAGTCAATTCAGGGTG
GTGAATATGAAAAACATAAATGCCGACGACACATACAGAATAATTAATAAAATTAAAGCTTGTAGAAGCA
ATAATGATATTAATCAATGCTTATCTGATATGACTAAAATGGTACATTGTGAATATTATTTACTCGCGAT
CATTTATCCTCATTCTATGGTTAAATCTGATATTTCAATCCTAGATAATTACCCTAAAAAATGGAGGCAA
TATTATGATGACGCTAATTTAATAAAATATGATCCTATAGTAGATTATTCTAACTCCAATCATTCACCAA
TTAATT
