>Addgene plasmid #49731 | pVRc03_1244 | addgene partial sequence | sequence record 77230 | pBRrevBam 5'-GGTGATGTCGGCGATATAGG-3'
GCCGGTGATGCCGGCCACGATGCGTCCGGCGTAGAGGATCTGCTCATGTTTGACAGCTTATCATCGATGC
ATAATGTGCCTGTCAAATGGACGAAGCAGGGATTCTGCAAACCCTATGCTACTCCCTCGAGCCGTCAATT
GTCTGATTCGTTACCAATTATTAATTTTTAAAGTATGGGCAATCAATTGCTCCTGTTAAAATTGCTTTAG
AAATACTTTGGCAGCGGTTTGTTGTATTGAGTTTCATTTGCGCATTGGTTAAATGGAAAGTGACAGTACG
CTCACTGCAACCTAATATTTTTGAAATATCCCAAGAGCTTTTTCCTTCGCATGCCCACGCTAAACATTCT
TTTTCTCTTTTGGTTAAATCGTTGTTTGATTTATTATTTGCTATATTTATTTTTCGATAATTATCAACTA
GAGAAGGAACAATTAATGGTATGTTCATACACGCATGTAAAAATAAACTATCTATATAGTTGTCTTTTTC
TGAATGTGCAAAACTAAGCATTCCGAAGCCATTGTTAGCCGTATGAATAGGGAAACTAAACCCAGTGATA
AGACCTGATGTTTTCGCTTCTTTAATTACATTTGGAGATTTTTTATTTACAGCATTGTTTTCAAATATAT
TCCAATTAATTGGTGAATGATTGGAGTTAGAATAATCTACTATAGGATCATATTTTATTAAATTAGCGTC
ATCATAATATTGCCTCCATTTTTTAGGGTAATTATCTAGGATTGAAATATCAGATTTAACCATAGAATGA
GGATAAATGATCGCGAGTAAATAATATTCACAATGTACCATTTTAGTCATATCAGATAAGCATTGATTAA
TATCATTATTGCTTCTACAAGCTTTAATTTTATTAATTATTCTGTATGTGTCG
